>Addgene plasmid #111043 | mTalin2_R10 | addgene full sequence | sequence record 213046 | Addgene NGS Result
CCTGCCACCATACCCACGCCGAAACAAGCGCTCATGAGCCCGAAGTGGCGAGCCCGATCTTCCCCATCGG
TGATGTCGGCGATATAGGCGCCAGCAACCGCACCTGTGGCGCCGGTGATGCCGGCCACGATGCGTCCGGC
GTAGAGGATCGAGATCTCGATCCCGCGAAATTAATACGACTCACTATAGGGGAATTGTGAGCGGATAACA
ATTCCCCTCTAGAAATAATTTTGTTTAACTTTAAGAAGGAGATATACATATGCATCATCACCATCACCAT
GGTAAGCCTATCCCTAACCCTCTCCTCGGTCTCGATTCTACGGAAAACCTGTATTTTCAGGGAATTGATC
CCTTCACCAATGAAGCAGCAAGCGAAGTTGGTCTGGTTGGTGGTATGGTTGATGCAATTGCCGAAGCAAT
GAGCAAACTGGATGAAGGCACCCCTCCGGAACCGAAAGGCACCTTTGTTGATTATCAGACCACCGTTGTG
AAATACAGCAAAGCAATTGCAGTTACCGCACAAGAAATGATGACCAAAAGCGTTACCAATCCGGAAGAAC
TGGGTGGTCTGGCAAGCCAGATGACCACCGATTATGGCCATCTGGCACTGCAGGGTCAAATGGCAGCAGC
AACCGCAGAACCGGAAGAAATTGGTTTTCAGATTCGTACCCGTGTTCAGGATCTGGGTCATGGTTGTATT
TTTCTGGTTCAGAAAGCCGGTGCCCTGCAGGTTTGTCCGACCGATAGCTATACCAAACGTGAACTGATTG
AATGTGCACGTAGCGTTACCGAAAAAGTTAGCCTGGTTCTGAGTGCGCTGCAGGCAGGTAACAAATAAAA
GGGCGAGCTCAGATCCGGCTGCTAACAAAGCCCGAAAGGAAGCTGAGTTGGCTGCTGCCACCGCTGAGCA
ATAACTAGCATAACCCCTTGGGGCCTCTAAACGGGTCTTGAGGGGTTTTTTGCTGAAAGGAGGAACTATA
TCCGGATATCCCGCAAGAGGCCCGGCAGTACCGGCATAACCAAGCCTATGCCTACAGCATCCAGGGTGAC
GGTGCCGAGGATGACGATGAGCGCATTGTTAGATTTCATACACGGTGCCTGACTGCGTTAGCAATTTAAC
TGTGATAAACTACCGCATTAAAGCTAGCTTATCGATGATAAGCTGTCAAACATGAGAATTAATTCTTGAA
GACGAAAGGGCCTCGTGATACGCCTATTTTTATAGGTTAATGTCATGATAATAATGGTTTCTTAGACGTC
AGGTGGCACTTTTCGGGGAAATGTGCGCGGAACCCCTATTTGTTTATTTTTCTAAATACATTCAAATATG
TATCCGCTCATGAGACAATAACCCTGATAAATGCTTCAATAATATTGAAAAAGGAAGAGTATGAGTATTC
AACATTTCCGTGTCGCCCTTATTCCCTTTTTTGCGGCATTTTGCCTTCCTGTTTTTGCTCACCCAGAAAC
GCTGGTGAAAGTAAAAGATGCTGAAGATCAGTTGGGTGCACGAGTGGGTTACATCGAACTGGATCTCAAC
AGCGGTAAGATCCTTGAGAGTTTTCGCCCCGAAGAACGTTTTCCAATGATGAGCACTTTTAAAGTTCTGC
TATGTGGCGCGGTATTATCCCGTGTTGACGCCGGGCAAGAGCAACTCGGTCGCCGCATACACTATTCTCA
GAATGACTTGGTTGAGTACTCACCAGTCACAGAAAAGCATCTTACGGATGGCATGACAGTAAGAGAATTA
TGCAGTGCTGCCATAACCATGAGTGATAACACTGCGGCCAACTTACTTCTGACAACGATCGGAGGACCGA
AGGAGCTAACCGCTTTTTTGCACAACATGGGGGATCATGTAACTCGCCTTGATCGTTGGGAACCGGAGCT
GAATGAAGCCATACCAAACGACGAGCGTGACACCACGATGCCTGCAGCAATGGCAACAACGTTGCGCAAA
CTATTAACTGGCGAACTACTTACTCTAGCTTCCCGGCAACAATTAATAGACTGGATGGAGGCGGATAAAG
TTGCAGGACCACTTCTGCGCTCGGCCCTTCCGGCTGGCTGGTTTATTGCTGATAAATCTGGAGCCGGTGA
GCGTGGGTCTCGCGGTATCATTGCAGCACTGGGGCCAGATGGTAAGCCCTCCCGTATCGTAGTTATCTAC
ACGACGGGGAGTCAGGCAACTATGGATGAACGAAATAGACAGATCGCTGAGATAGGTGCCTCACTGATTA
AGCATTGGTAACTGTCAGACCAAGTTTACTCATATATACTTTAGATTGATTTAAAACTTCATTTTTAATT
TAAAAGGATCTAGGTGAAGATCCTTTTTGATAATCTCATGACCAAAATCCCTTAACGTGAGTTTTCGTTC
CACTGAGCGTCAGACCCCGTAGAAAAGATCAAAGGATCTTCTTGAGATCCTTTTTTTCTGCGCGTAATCT
GCTGCTTGCAAACAAAAAAACCACCGCTACCAGCGGTGGTTTGTTTGCCGGATCAAGAGCTACCAACTCT
TTTTCCGAAGGTAACTGGCTTCAGCAGAGCGCAGATACCAAATACTGTCCTTCTAGTGTAGCCGTAGTTA
GGCCACCACTTCAAGAACTCTGTAGCACCGCCTACATACCTCGCTCTGCTAATCCTGTTACCAGTGGCTG
CTGCCAGTGGCGATAAGTCGTGTCTTACCGGGTTGGACTCAAGACGATAGTTACCGGATAAGGCGCAGCG
GTCGGGCTGAACGGGGGGTTCGTGCACACAGCCCAGCTTGGAGCGAACGACCTACACCGAACTGAGATAC
CTACAGCGTGAGCTATGAGAAAGCGCCACGCTTCCCGAAGGGAGAAAGGCGGACAGGTATCCGGTAAGCG
GCAGGGTCGGAACAGGAGAGCGCACGAGGGAGCTTCCAGGGGGAAACGCCTGGTATCTTTATAGTCCTGT
CGGGTTTCGCCACCTCTGACTTGAGCGTCGATTTTTGTGATGCTCGTCAGGGGGGCGGAGCCTATGGAAA
AACGCCAGCAACGCGGCCTTTTTACGGTTCCTGGCCTTTTGCTGGCCTTTTGCTCACATGTTCTTTCCTG
CGTTATCCCCTGATTCTGTGGATAACCGTATTACCGCCTTTGAGTGAGCTGATACCGCTCGCCGCAGCCG
AACGACCGAGCGCAGCGAGTCAGTGAGCGAGGAAGCGGAAGAGCGCCTGATGCGGTATTTTCTCCTTACG
CATCTGTGCGGTATTTCACACCGCAATGGTGCACTCTCAGTACAATCTGCTCTGATGCCGCATAGTTAAG
CCAGTATACACTCCGCTATCGCTACGTGACTGGGTCATGGCTGCGCCCCGACACCCGCCAACACCCGCTG
ACGCGCCCTGACGGGCTTGTCTGCTCCCGGCATCCGCTTACAGACAAGCTGTGACCGTCTCCGGGAGCTG
CATGTGTCAGAGGTTTTCACCGTCATCACCGAAACGCGCGAGGCAGCTGCGGTAAAGCTCATCAGCGTGG
TCGTGAAGCGATTCACAGATGTCTGCCTGTTCATCCGCGTCCAGCTCGTTGAGTTTCTCCAGAAGCGTTA
ATGTCTGGCTTCTGATAAAGCGGGCCATGTTAAGGGCGGTTTTTTCCTGTTTGGTCACTGATGCCTCCGT
GTAAGGGGGATTTCTGTTCATGGGGGTAATGATACCGATGAAACGAGAGAGGATGCTCACGATACGGGTT
ACTGATGATGAACATGCCCGGTTACTGGAACGTTGTGAGGGTAAACAACTGGCGGTATGGATGCGGCGGG
ACCAGAGAAAAATCACTCAGGGTCAATGCCAGCGCTTCGTTAATACAGATGTAGGTGTTCCACAGGGTAG
CCAGCAGCATCCTGCGATGCAGATCCGGAACATAATGGTGCAGGGCGCTGACTTCCGCGTTTCCAGACTT
TACGAAACACGGAAACCGAAGACCATTCATGTTGTTGCTCAGGTCGCAGACGTTTTGCAGCAGCAGTCGC
TTCACGTTCGCTCGCGTATCGGTGATTCATTCTGCTAACCAGTAAGGCAACCCCGCCAGCCTAGCCGGGT
CCTCAACGACAGGAGCACGATCATGCGCACCCGTGGCCAGGACCCAACGCTGCCCGAGATGCGCCGCGTG
CGGCTGCTGGAGATGGCGGACGCGATGGATATGTTCTGCCAAGGGTTGGTTTGCGCATTCACAGTTCTCC
GCAAGAATTGATTGGCTCCAATTCTTGGAGTGGTGAATCCGTTAGCGAGGTGCCGCCGGCTTCCATTCAG
GTCGAGGTGGCCCGGCTCCATGCACCGCGACGCAACGCGGGGAGGCAGACAAGGTATAGGGCGGCGCCTA
CAATCCATGCCAACCCGTTCCATGTGCTCGCCGAGGCGGCATAAATCGCCGTGACGATCAGCGGTCCAAT
GATCGAAGTTAGGCTGGTAAGAGCCGCGAGCGATCCTTGAAGCTGTCCCTGATGGTCGTCATCTACCTGC
CTGGACAGCATGGCCTGCAACGCGGGCATCCCGATGCCGCCGGAAGCGAGAAGAATCATAATGGGGAAGG
CCATCCAGCCTCGCGTCGCGAACGCCAGCAAGACGTAGCCCAGCGCGTCGGCCGCCATGCCGGCGATAAT
GGCCTGCTTCTCGCCGAAACGTTTGGTGGCGGGACCAGTGACGAAGGCTTGAGCGAGGGCGTGCAAGATT
CCGAATACCGCAAGCGACAGGCCGATCATCGTCGCGCTCCAGCGAAAGCGGTCCTCGCCGAAAATGACCC
AGAGCGCTGCCGGCACCTGTCCTACGAGTTGCATGATAAAGAAGACAGTCATAAGTGCGGCGACGATAGT
CATGCCCCGCGCCCACCGGAAGGAGCTGACTGGGTTGAAGGCTCTCAAGGGCATCGGTCGAGATCCCGGT
GCCTAATGAGTGAGCTAACTTACATTAATTGCGTTGCGCTCACTGCCCGCTTTCCAGTCGGGAAACCTGT
CGTGCCAGCTGCATTAATGAATCGGCCAACGCGCGGGGAGAGGCGGTTTGCGTATTGGGCGCCAGGGTGG
TTTTTCTTTTCACCAGTGAGACGGGCAACAGCTGATTGCCCTTCACCGCCTGGCCCTGAGAGAGTTGCAG
CAAGCGGTCCACGCTGGTTTGCCCCAGCAGGCGAAAATCCTGTTTGATGGTGGTTAACGGCGGGATATAA
CATGAGCTGTCTTCGGTATCGTCGTATCCCACTACCGAGATATCCGCACCAACGCGCAGCCCGGACTCGG
TAATGGCGCGCATTGCGCCCAGCGCCATCTGATCGTTGGCAACCAGCATCGCAGTGGGAACGATGCCCTC
ATTCAGCATTTGCATGGTTTGTTGAAAACCGGACATGGCACTCCAGTCGCCTTCCCGTTCCGCTATCGGC
TGAATTTGATTGCGAGTGAGATATTTATGCCAGCCAGCCAGACGCAGACGCGCCGAGACAGAACTTAATG
GGCCCGCTAACAGCGCGATTTGCTGGTGACCCAATGCGACCAGATGCTCCACGCCCAGTCGCGTACCGTC
TTCATGGGAGAAAATAATACTGTTGATGGGTGTCTGGTCAGAGACATCAAGAAATAACGCCGGAACATTA
GTGCAGGCAGCTTCCACAGCAATGGCATCCTGGTCATCCAGCGGATAGTTAATGATCAGCCCACTGACGC
GTTGCGCGAGAAGATTGTGCACCGCCGCTTTACAGGCTTCGACGCCGCTTCGTTCTACCATCGACACCAC
CACGCTGGCACCCAGTTGATCGGCGCGAGATTTAATCGCCGCGACAATTTGCGACGGCGCGTGCAGGGCC
AGACTGGAGGTGGCAACGCCAATCAGCAACGACTGTTTGCCCGCCAGTTGTTGTGCCACGCGGTTGGGAA
TGTAATTCAGCTCCGCCATCGCCGCTTCCACTTTTTCCCGCGTTTTCGCAGAAACGTGGCTGGCCTGGTT
CACCACGCGGGAAACGGTCTGATAAGAGACACCGGCATACTCTGCGACATCGTATAACGTTACTGGTTTC
ACATTCACCACCCTGAATTGACTCTCTTCCGGGCGCTATCATGCCATACCGCGAAAGGTTTTGCGCCATT
CGATGGTGTCCGGGATCTCGACGCTCTCCCTTATGCGACTCCTGCATTAGGAAGCAGCCCAGTAGTAGGT
TGAGGCCGTTGAGCACCGCCGCCGCAAGGAATGGTGCATGCAAGGAGATGGCGCCCAACAGTCCCCCGGC
CACGGGG
Features (pLannotate 1.2.2; 21 found; start..end, strand, type, name):
    172..190     +  promoter       T7 promoter: promoter for bacteriophage T7 RNA polymerase
    191..215     +  protein_bind   lac operator: The lac repressor binds to the lac operator to inhibit transcription in E. coli. This inhibition can be relieved by adding lactose or isopropyl-β-D-thiogalactopyranoside (IPTG). lac repressor encoded by lacI
    230..252     +  RBS            RBS: efficient ribosome binding site from bacteriophage T7 gene 10 (Olins and Rangwala, 1989)
    281..322     +  CDS            V5 tag: epitope tag from simian virus 5
    323..342     +  CDS            TEV site (fragment): tobacco etch virus (TEV) protease recognition and cleavage site
    359..835     +  CDS            TLN2 (fragment): TLN2_HUMAN - Also known as KIAA0320. Experimental evidence at protein level: Swiss-Prot protein existence level 1. As a major component of focal adhesion plaques that links integrin to the actin cytoskeleton, may play an important role in cell adhesion. Recruits PIP5K1C to focal adhesion plaques and strongly activates its kinase activity (By similarity). From Homo sapiens (Human).
    858..907     +  CDS            SET1 (fragment): solubility-enhancement tag derived from T7 phage gene 10B
    915..962     +  terminator     T7 terminator: transcription terminator for bacteriophage T7 RNA polymerase
    985..1089    -  CDS            TcR (fragment): tetracycline efflux protein; tet; confers resistance to tetracycline
   1146..1169    -  promoter       tet promoter (fragment): E. coli promoter for tetracycline efflux protein gene
   1286..1390    +  promoter       AmpR promoter: bla
   1391..2251    +  CDS            AmpR: β-lactamase; bla; confers resistance to ampicillin, carbenicillin, and related antibiotics
   2422..3010    +  rep_origin     ori: high-copy-number ColE1/pMB1/pBR322/pUC origin of replication
   3196..3335    -  misc_feature   bom: basis of mobility region from pBR322
   3437..3628    -  CDS            rop: Rop protein, which maintains plasmids at low copy number; rop
   3645..4025    +  CDS            YPB1_ECOLX: Protein predicted: Swiss-Prot protein existence level 4. From Escherichia coli.
   4267..4891    -  CDS            TcR (fragment): tetracycline efflux protein; tet; confers resistance to tetracycline
   4906..4927    -  protein_bind   CAP binding site: CAP binding activates transcription in the presence of cAMP. E. coli catabolite activator protein
   4940..6022    -  CDS            lacI: lac repressor; lacI; The lac repressor binds to the lac operator to inhibit transcription in E. coli. This inhibition can be relieved by adding lactose or isopropyl-β-D-thiogalactopyranoside (IPTG).
   6023..6100    -  promoter       lacI promoter: lacI
   6108..150     -  CDS            TcR (fragment) (across the origin): tetracycline efflux protein; tet; confers resistance to tetracycline
