[The description below was written by a language model from this plasmid's Addgene catalogue record and pLannotate feature annotations shown in this document.]
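Description:
mTalin2_R10 is a bacterial expression plasmid built on the pET151TOPO backbone that produces the R10 rod domain of mouse talin2 (Tln2), a five-helix bundle. It is maintained in E. coli through a ColE1/pBR322-type origin, accompanied by the bom region and the rop gene, and is selected with ampicillin via the β-lactamase (AmpR) gene. The catalogue lists it as high copy, although rop is normally associated with reduced copy number. Several tetracycline-resistance fragments and a tet promoter fragment also appear in the feature table. These are backbone remnants, not a functional marker.

Expression is driven by a T7 promoter followed directly by a lac operator and the T7 gene 10 ribosome binding site. A lacI gene with its own promoter is carried on the plasmid. Transcription therefore requires a host that supplies T7 RNA polymerase, is repressed by LacI until induction with IPTG, and ends at the T7 terminator. The catalogue records an N-terminal His tag supplied by the backbone. The annotation does not call that tag explicitly, but it does show a V5 epitope and a TEV protease site upstream of the insert, so the leader should be removable by TEV cleavage after affinity purification.

The insert is recorded as 579 bp. The annotation tool matched 477 nt of it to the human TLN2 reference entry, which reflects homology rather than the mouse origin stated in the record. A short fragment annotated as a T7 gene 10B-derived solubility tag lies between the insert and the terminator and is probably vector sequence rather than an intended fusion. The construct suits recombinant production of the isolated talin2 R10 domain, for example for biochemical or structural work, though the record gives no specific application.
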