Addgene plasmid #111043: mTalin2_R10
Purpose: Plasmid expresses the talin2 rod domain R10 a 5 helix bundle.
Depositing lab: Ben Goult. Depositing organization: London and South East University Group (LASE). Publication: The tale of two talins - two isoforms to fine-tune integrin signalling. Gough RE, Goult BT. FEBS Lett. 2018 May 3. doi: 10.1002/1873-3468.13081. PubMed 29723415.
Backbone
  Vector backbone: pET151TOPO
  Backbone size w/o insert (bp): 5362
  Vector type: Bacterial Expression
Growth in bacteria
  Bacterial resistance: Ampicillin, 100 μg/mL
  Growth temperature: 37°C
  Growth strain: DH5alpha
  Copy number: High Copy
Gene/Insert
  Gene/Insert name: TLN2
  Species: M. musculus (mouse)
  Insert size (bp): 579
  Entrez Gene: Tln2 (a.k.a. 5730421P04Rik, mKIAA0320)
  Promoter: T7
  Tag / fusion protein: His Tag (N terminal on backbone)
  Cloning method: Unknown
Terms and licenses: Academic/Nonprofit Terms; Industry Terms: Not Available to Industry
How to cite: mTalin2_R10 was a gift from Ben Goult (Addgene plasmid # 111043 ; http://n2t.net/addgene:111043 ; RRID:Addgene_111043)
